>Addgene plasmid #18855 | FLIParaF.Ec-250n | addgene partial sequence | sequence record 24755 | 18855 with T7
TTTGTTTAACTTTAAGAAGGAGATATACATATGCGGGGTTCTCATCATCATCATCATCATGGTATGGCTA
GCATGACTGGTGGACAGCAAATGGGTCGGGATCTGTACGACGATGACGATAAGGATCCGGGCCGCATGGT
GAGCAAGGGCGAGGAGCTGTTCACCGGGGTGGTGCCCATCCTGGTCGAGCTGGACGGCGACGTAAACGGC
CACAAGTTCAGCGTGTCCGGCGAGGGCGAGGGCGATGCCACCTACGGCAAGCTGACCCTGAAGTTCATCT
GCACCACCGGCAAGCTGCCCGTGCCCTGGCCCACCCTCGTGACCACCCTGACCTGGGGCGTGCAGTGCTT
CAGCCGCTACCCCGACCACATGAAGCAGCACGACTTCTTCAAGTCCGCCATGCCCGAAGGCTACGTCCAG
GAGCGCACCATCTTCTTCAAGGACGACGGCAACTACAAGACCCGCGCCGAGGTGAAGTTCGAGGGCGACA
CCCTGGTGAACCGCATCGAGCTGAAGGGCATCGACTTCAAGGAGGACGGCAACATCCTGGGGCACAAGCT
GGAGTACAACTACATCAGCCACAACGTCTATATCACCGCCGACAAGCAGAAGAACGGCATCAAGGCCAAC
TTCAAGATCCGCCACAACATCGAGGACGGCAGCGTGCAGCTCGCCGANCACTACCAGCAGAACACCCCCA
TCGGCGACGGCCCCGTGCTGCTGCCCGACAACCACTANCTGANCACCCAGTCCGCCCTGAGCAAAGANCC
CAACGANAANCGCGATCACNTGGTCCTGCTGGNNTTCNTGACCG
