[The description below was written by a language model from this plasmid's Addgene catalogue record.]
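Description:
FLIParaF.Ec-250n is a bacterial expression plasmid built on the pRSET backbone (about 3 kb) that encodes a genetically encoded FRET sensor for arabinose. It is maintained as a high-copy plasmid in E. coli under ampicillin selection. The record does not list the promoter or origin of replication. pRSET-family vectors generally drive expression from a T7 promoter and carry a pUC-type origin, but no feature table is provided to confirm these elements in this construct.

The insert, recorded as roughly 4 kb and of E. coli origin, is described only as an arabinose FRET sensor, with CFP fused at the N terminus and Venus, a yellow fluorescent protein variant, at the C terminus. The sugar-binding moiety between the two fluorophores is not explicitly identified. The name suggests the E. coli AraF arabinose-binding protein, although this is an inference from the name rather than a stated fact. In sensors of this design, ligand binding changes the conformation of the central recognition domain, which alters the distance or orientation between the CFP donor and the Venus acceptor. The resulting shift in energy transfer efficiency is read out as a change in the ratio of the two emission signals. The "250n" suffix probably denotes the sensor's affinity, but the record does not define it.

According to the associated publication title, the construct belongs to a set of FRET sensors developed for quantitative monitoring of pentose and disaccharide accumulation in bacteria. This makes it suited to measuring arabinose levels, either with purified sensor protein or in living bacterial cells.
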