Addgene plasmid #18855: FLIParaF.Ec-250n
Depositing lab: Wolf Frommer. Depositing organization: Carnegie Institution for Science. Publication: Fluorescence Resonance Energy Transfer sensors for quantitative monitoring of pentose and disaccharide accumulation in bacteria. Kaper T, Lager I, Looger LL, Chermak D, Frommer WB. Biotechnol Biofuels. 2008 Jun 3. 1(1):11. 10.1186/1754-6834-1-11 PubMed 18522753.
Backbone
  Vector backbone: pRSET
  Backbone size w/o insert (bp): 3000
  Vector type: Bacterial Expression
Growth in bacteria
  Bacterial resistance: Ampicillin, 100 μg/mL
  Growth temperature: 37°C
  Growth strain: DH5alpha
  Copy number: High Copy
Gene/Insert
  Gene/Insert name: arabinose FRET sensor
  Species: E. coli
  Insert size (bp): 4000
  Tag / fusion protein: CFP (N terminal on insert); Venus (C terminal on insert)
  Cloning method: Restriction Enzyme
  Sequencing primers: 5′ n/a
Terms and licenses: Academic/Nonprofit Terms; Industry Terms: Not Available to Industry
How to cite: FLIParaF.Ec-250n was a gift from Wolf Frommer (Addgene plasmid # 18855 ; http://n2t.net/addgene:18855 ; RRID:Addgene_18855)
